LOCUS       Exported 4029 bp ds-DNA circular SYN 12-MAY-2021
DEFINITION  Gateway Cloning compatible entry vector for the human TMPRSS2 gene..
ACCESSION   .
VERSION     .
KEYWORDS    pDONR221-TMPRSS2
SOURCE      synthetic DNA construct
  ORGANISM  synthetic DNA construct
REFERENCE   1 (bases 1 to 4029)
  AUTHORS   Chavez Lab
  TITLE     Coronavirus host receptors and proteases
  JOURNAL   Unpublished
REFERENCE   2 (bases 1 to 4029)
  AUTHORS   .
  TITLE     Direct Submission
  JOURNAL   Exported May 12, 2021 from SnapGene Server 1.1.58
            http://www.snapgene.com
FEATURES             Location/Qualifiers
     source          1..4029
                     /organism="synthetic DNA construct"
                     /mol_type="other DNA"
     primer_bind     92..109
                     /label=L4440
                     /note="L4440 vector, forward primer"
     terminator      268..295
                     /label=rrnB T2 terminator
                     /note="transcription terminator T2 from the E. coli rrnB
                     gene"
     terminator      387..473
                     /gene="Escherichia coli rrnB"
                     /label=rrnB T1 terminator
                     /note="transcription terminator T1 from the E. coli rrnB
                     gene"
     primer_bind     522..544
                     /label=M13/pUC Forward
                     /note="In lacZ gene"
     primer_bind     536..553
                     /label=M13 Forward
                     /note="In lacZ gene. Also called M13-F20 or M13 (-21)
                     Forward"
     primer_bind     537..553
                     /label=M13 fwd
                     /note="common sequencing primer, one of multiple similar
                     variants"
     protein_bind    569..668
                     /gene="mutant version of attL"
                     /label=attL1
                     /bound_moiety="LR Clonase(TM)"
                     /note="recombination site for the Gateway(R) LR reaction"
     protein_bind    complement(2154..2253)
                     /gene="mutant version of attL"
                     /label=attL2
                     /bound_moiety="LR Clonase(TM)"
                     /note="recombination site for the Gateway(R) LR reaction"
     primer_bind     complement(2270..2289)
                     /label=T7
                     /note="T7 promoter, forward primer"
     promoter        complement(2271..2289)
                     /label=T7 promoter
                     /note="promoter for bacteriophage T7 RNA polymerase"
     primer_bind     complement(2412..2431)
                     /label=pENTR-R
                     /note="pENTR vectors, reverse primer"
     CDS             2423..3232
                     /codon_start=1
                     /gene="aph(3')-Ia"
                     /product="aminoglycoside phosphotransferase"
                     /label=KanR
                     /note="confers resistance to kanamycin in bacteria or G418
                     (Geneticin(R)) in eukaryotes"
                     /translation="MSHIQRETSRPRLNSNMDADLYGYKWARDNVGQSGATIYRLYGKP
                     DAPELFLKHGKGSVANDVTDEMVRLNWLTEFMPLPTIKHFIRTPDDAWLLTTAIPGKTA
                     FQVLEEYPDSGENIVDALAVFLRRLHSIPVCNCPFNSDRVFRLAQAQSRMNNGLVDASD
                     FDDERNGWPVEQVWKEMHKLLPFSPDSVVTHGDFSLDNLIFDEGKLIGCIDVGRVGIAD
                     RYQDLAILWNCLGEFSPSLQKRLFQKYGIDNPDMNKLQFHLMLDEFF"
     primer_bind     complement(2490..2509)
                     /label=Kan-R
                     /note="Kanamycin resistance gene, reverse primer"
     rep_origin      3379..3967
                     /direction=RIGHT
                     /label=ori
                     /note="high-copy-number ColE1/pMB1/pBR322/pUC origin of
                     replication"
     primer_bind     3868..3887
                     /label=pBR322ori-F
                     /note="pBR322 origin, forward primer"
ORIGIN
        1 ctttcctgcg ttatcccctg attctgtgga taaccgtatt accgcctttg agtgagctga
       61 taccgctcgc cgcagccgaa cgaccgagcg cagcgagtca gtgagcgagg aagcggaaga
      121 gcgcccaata cgcaaaccgc ctctccccgc gcgttggccg attcattaat gcagctggca
      181 cgacaggttt cccgactgga aagcgggcag tgagcgcaac gcaattaata cgcgtaccgc
      241 tagccaggaa gagtttgtag aaacgcaaaa aggccatccg tcaggatggc cttctgctta
      301 gtttgatgcc tggcagttta tggcgggcgt cctgcccgcc accctccggg ccgttgcttc
      361 acaacgttca aatccgctcc cggcggattt gtcctactca ggagagcgtt caccgacaaa
      421 caacagataa aacgaaaggc ccagtcttcc gactgagcct ttcgttttat ttgatgcctg
      481 gcagttccct actctcgcgt taacgctagc atggatgttt tcccagtcac gacgttgtaa
      541 aacgacggcc agtcttaagc tcgggcccca aataatgatt ttattttgac tgatagtgac
      601 ctgttcgttg caacaaattg atgagcaatg cttttttata atgccaactt tgtacaaaaa
      661 agcaggctac aaaatggctt tgaactcagg gtcaccacca gctattggac cttactatga
      721 aaaccatgga taccaaccgg aaaaccccta tcccgcacag cccactgtgg tccccactgt
      781 ctacgaggtg catccggctc agtactaccc gtcccccgtg ccccagtacg ccccgagggt
      841 cctgacgcag gcttccaacc ccgtcgtctg cacgcagccc aaatccccat ccgggacagt
      901 gtgcacctca aagactaaga aagcactgtg catcaccttg accctgggga ccttcctcgt
      961 gggagctgcg ctggccgctg gcctactctg gaagttcatg ggcagcaagt gctccaactc
     1021 tgggatagag tgcgactcct caggtacctg catcaacccc tctaactggt gtgatggcgt
     1081 gtcacactgc cccggcgggg aggacgagaa tcggtgtgtt cgcctctacg gaccaaactt
     1141 catccttcag gtgtactcat ctcagaggaa gtcctggcac cctgtgtgcc aagacgactg
     1201 gaacgagaac tacgggcggg cggcctgcag ggacatgggc tataagaata atttttactc
     1261 tagccaagga atagtggatg acagcggatc caccagcttt atgaaactga acacaagtgc
     1321 cggcaatgtc gatatctata aaaaactgta ccacagtgat gcctgttctt caaaagcagt
     1381 ggtttcttta cgctgtatag cctgcggggt caacttgaac tcaagccgcc agagcaggat
     1441 cgtgggcggc gagagcgcgc tcccgggggc ctggccctgg caggtcagcc tgcacgtcca
     1501 gaacgtccac gtgtgcggag gctccatcat cacccccgag tggatcgtga cagccgccca
     1561 ctgcgtggaa aaacctctta acaatccatg gcattggacg gcatttgcgg ggattttgag
     1621 acaatctttc atgttctatg gagccggata ccaagtagaa aaagtgattt ctcatccaaa
     1681 ttatgactcc aagaccaaga acaatgacat tgcgctgatg aagctgcaga agcctctgac
     1741 tttcaacgac ctagtgaaac cagtgtgtct gcccaaccca ggcatgatgc tgcagccaga
     1801 acagctctgc tggatttccg ggtggggggc caccgaggag aaagggaaga cctcagaagt
     1861 gctgaacgct gccaaggtgc ttctcattga gacacagaga tgcaacagca gatatgtcta
     1921 tgacaacctg atcacaccag ccatgatctg tgccggcttc ctgcagggga acgtcgattc
     1981 ttgccagggt gacagtggag ggcctctggt cacttcgaag aacaatatct ggtggctgat
     2041 aggggataca agctggggtt ctggctgtgc caaagcttac agaccaggag tgtacgggaa
     2101 tgtgatggta ttcacggact ggatttatcg acaaatgagg gcagacggct aaaacccagc
     2161 tttcttgtac aaagttggca ttataagaaa gcattgctta tcaatttgtt gcaacgaaca
     2221 ggtcactatc agtcaaaata aaatcattat ttgccatcca gctgatatcc cctatagtga
     2281 gtcgtattac atggtcatag ctgtttcttg gcagctctgg cccgtgtctc aaaatctctg
     2341 atgttacatt gcacaagata aaaatatatc atcatgaaca ataaaactgt ctgcttacat
     2401 aaacagtaat acaaggggtg ttatgagcca tattcaacgg gaaacgtcga ggccgcgatt
     2461 aaattccaac atggatgctg atttatatgg gtataaatgg gctcgcgata atgtcgggca
     2521 atcaggtgcg acaatctatc gcttgtatgg gaagcccgat gcgccagagt tgtttctgaa
     2581 acatggcaaa ggtagcgttg ccaatgatgt tacagatgag atggtcagac taaactggct
     2641 gacggaattt atgcctcttc cgaccatcaa gcattttatc cgtactcctg atgatgcatg
     2701 gttactcacc actgcgatcc ccggaaaaac agcattccag gtattagaag aatatcctga
     2761 ttcaggtgaa aatattgttg atgcgctggc agtgttcctg cgccggttgc attcgattcc
     2821 tgtttgtaat tgtcctttta acagcgatcg cgtatttcgt ctcgctcagg cgcaatcacg
     2881 aatgaataac ggtttggttg atgcgagtga ttttgatgac gagcgtaatg gctggcctgt
     2941 tgaacaagtc tggaaagaaa tgcataaact tttgccattc tcaccggatt cagtcgtcac
     3001 tcatggtgat ttctcacttg ataaccttat ttttgacgag gggaaattaa taggttgtat
     3061 tgatgttgga cgagtcggaa tcgcagaccg ataccaggat cttgccatcc tatggaactg
     3121 cctcggtgag ttttctcctt cattacagaa acggcttttt caaaaatatg gtattgataa
     3181 tcctgatatg aataaattgc agtttcattt gatgctcgat gagtttttct aatcagaatt
     3241 ggttaattgg ttgtaacact ggcagagcat tacgctgact tgacgggacg gcgcaagctc
     3301 atgaccaaaa tcccttaacg tgagttacgc gtcgttccac tgagcgtcag accccgtaga
     3361 aaagatcaaa ggatcttctt gagatccttt ttttctgcgc gtaatctgct gcttgcaaac
     3421 aaaaaaacca ccgctaccag cggtggtttg tttgccggat caagagctac caactctttt
     3481 tccgaaggta actggcttca gcagagcgca gataccaaat actgttcttc tagtgtagcc
     3541 gtagttaggc caccacttca agaactctgt agcaccgcct acatacctcg ctctgctaat
     3601 cctgttacca gtggctgctg ccagtggcga taagtcgtgt cttaccgggt tggactcaag
     3661 acgatagtta ccggataagg cgcagcggtc gggctgaacg gggggttcgt gcacacagcc
     3721 cagcttggag cgaacgacct acaccgaact gagataccta cagcgtgagc tatgagaaag
     3781 cgccacgctt cccgaaggga gaaaggcgga caggtatccg gtaagcggca gggtcggaac
     3841 aggagagcgc acgagggagc ttccaggggg aaacgcctgg tatctttata gtcctgtcgg
     3901 gtttcgccac ctctgacttg agcgtcgatt tttgtgatgc tcgtcagggg ggcggagcct
     3961 atggaaaaac gccagcaacg cggccttttt acggttcctg gccttttgct ggccttttgc
     4021 tcacatgtt
//
