[The description below was written by a language model from this plasmid's Addgene catalogue record and the feature table of its GenBank file.]
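Description:
pDONR221-TMPRSS2 is a 4,029 bp Gateway entry clone built on the pDONR221 backbone and carrying the human TMPRSS2 gene (also known as PRSS10), which encodes a transmembrane serine protease. The associated record groups it under coronavirus host receptors and proteases. It is a bacterial propagation plasmid rather than an expression vector. It replicates from a high-copy ColE1/pUC-type origin and is selected with kanamycin through the aph(3')-Ia aminoglycoside phosphotransferase gene (KanR).

The insert lies between attL1 and attL2, the recombination sites recognised by LR Clonase. The feature table does not annotate the TMPRSS2 coding sequence itself, but the roughly 1.5 kb interval between the two att sites is where it sits. No eukaryotic promoter, tag or reporter is annotated, and the record does not say whether the open reading frame retains a stop codon. Upstream of attL1, the rrnB T1 and T2 terminators insulate the cassette from read-through transcription originating in the backbone. M13 forward and reverse priming sites flank the insert for sequence verification. A T7 promoter lies just beyond attL2, oriented back toward the insert.

The construct serves as a shuttle. An LR reaction transfers TMPRSS2 directionally into any attR-containing destination vector, which supplies the promoter and other expression or delivery elements. The depositor comments warn about recombination in the pLEX307 lentiviral backbone, between viral LTRs. That part applies to derived destination clones rather than to this entry vector, which has no LTRs. The comments also report occasional recombination between the Gateway sites, so confirming insert integrity and plasmid size is advised.
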