Addgene plasmid #158441: pDONR221-TMPRSS2
Purpose: Gateway Cloning compatible entry vector for the human TMPRSS2 gene.
Depositing lab: Alejandro Chavez & Sho Iketani. Depositing organization: Columbia University.
Backbone
  Vector backbone: pDONR221
  Vector type: Gateway entry vector
Growth in bacteria
  Bacterial resistance: Kanamycin, 50 μg/mL
  Growth temperature: 30°C
  Growth strain: NEB Stable
  Copy number: High Copy
Gene/Insert
  Gene/Insert name: TMPRSS2
  Species: H. sapiens (human)
  Entrez Gene: TMPRSS2 (a.k.a. PRSS10)
  Cloning method: Gateway Cloning
  Sequencing primers: 5′ M13F; 3′ M13R
Terms and licenses: Academic/Nonprofit Terms; Industry Terms: Not Available to Industry
Depositor comments: The authors have noticed that recombination within the pLEX307 backbone can occur. All users are advised to sequence the vectors and restriction digest them and run them on a gel to ensure they show the expected full length insert and plasmid size. In cases where recombination has occurred, it is typically between the viral LTR elements in the vector, although recombination between the gateway cloning sites has also been observed.
How to cite: pDONR221-TMPRSS2 was a gift from Alejandro Chavez & Sho Iketani (Addgene plasmid # 158441 ; http://n2t.net/addgene:158441 ; RRID:Addgene_158441)
